Addgene plasmid #163617: pEGFP-N1-mSNX27
Purpose: mouse SNX27 cDNA N-terminally tagged with GFP
Depositing lab: Josef Kittler. Depositing organization: University College London. Publication: SNX27-Mediated Recycling of Neuroligin-2 Regulates Inhibitory Signaling. Halff EF, Szulc BR, Lesept F, Kittler JT. Cell Rep. 2019 Nov 26;29(9):2599-2607.e6. doi: 10.1016/j.celrep.2019.10.096. PubMed 31775031.
Backbone
  Vector backbone: pEGFP-N1
  Vector type: Mammalian Expression
Growth in bacteria
  Bacterial resistance: Kanamycin, 50 μg/mL
  Growth temperature: 37°C
  Growth strain: DH5alpha
  Copy number: High Copy
Gene/Insert
  Gene/Insert name: mouse SNX27
  Species: M. musculus (mouse)
  Entrez Gene: Snx27 (a.k.a. 5730552M22Rik, D13Mgi2, ESTM4, ESTM45, ESTM47, R75405)
  Tag / fusion protein: GFP (N terminal on insert)
  Cloning method: Restriction Enzyme; 5′ cloning site Unknown (unknown if destroyed)
Terms and licenses: Academic/Nonprofit Terms; Industry Terms: Not Available to Industry
How to cite: pEGFP-N1-mSNX27 was a gift from Josef Kittler (Addgene plasmid # 163617 ; http://n2t.net/addgene:163617 ; RRID:Addgene_163617)
