[The description below was written by a language model from this plasmid's Addgene catalogue record and pLannotate feature annotations shown in this document.]
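Description:
pEGFP-N1-mSNX27 is a mammalian expression plasmid built on the pEGFP-N1 backbone that carries the mouse sorting nexin 27 (Snx27) cDNA fused to EGFP. It is propagated in E. coli as a high-copy plasmid through its ColE1/pUC-type origin and is selected with kanamycin. The resistance gene is the Tn5 aminoglycoside phosphotransferase (NeoR/KanR). It sits behind both a bacterial bla-type promoter and the SV40 enhancer/early promoter and is terminated by the HSV TK polyadenylation signal, so the same marker can give G418 resistance in mammalian cells. An f1 origin is also present, which allows single-stranded DNA production. Short annotated fragments (SV40 large T antigen, ble, bGH poly(A)) appear to be partial matches rather than functional elements.

The expression cassette is driven by the human CMV immediate-early enhancer and promoter, followed by a remnant of the multiple cloning site, the Snx27 coding sequence, the EGFP coding sequence and the SV40 poly(A) signal. The catalogue entry describes GFP as an N-terminal tag on the insert. However, the feature table of the sequenced plasmid places Snx27 upstream of EGFP, as expected for an N1-series vector, which suggests that EGFP lies at the C-terminus of SNX27. Users should be aware of this discrepancy. The cloning sites used are not recorded.

SNX27 is an endosomal sorting protein that binds PDZ-binding motifs on internalised transmembrane cargo and directs them back to the plasma membrane instead of to lysosomal degradation. The construct suits transient or stable expression of fluorescent SNX27 in mammalian cells to follow its localisation and trafficking. The associated study examined SNX27-mediated recycling of neuroligin-2 and its effect on inhibitory synaptic signalling.
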