Features (pLannotate 1.2.2; 15 found; start..end, strand, type, name):
     51..354     +  enhancer       CMV enhancer: human cytomegalovirus immediate early enhancer
    355..558     +  promoter       CMV promoter: human cytomegalovirus (CMV) immediate early promoter
    581..617     +  misc_feature   MCS (fragment): multiple cloning site
    618..2234    +  CDS            Snx27: SNX27_MOUSE - Also known as Kiaa0488. Experimental evidence at protein level: Swiss-Prot protein existence level 1. Involved in the retrograde transport from endosome to plasma membrane, a trafficking pathway that promotes the recycling of internalized transmembrane proteins. Following internalization, endocytosed transmembrane proteins are delivered to early endosomes and recycled to the plasma membrane instead of being degraded in lysosomes. SNX27 specifically binds and directs sorting of a subset of transmembrane proteins containing a PDZ-binding motif at the C- terminus: following interact
   2250..2969    +  CDS            EGFP: the original enhanced GFP (Yang et al., 1996) mammalian codon-optimized
   2986..3069    +  CDS            large T antigen (fragment): large T antigen from SV40 (simian virus 40)
   3092..3213    +  polyA_signal   SV40 poly(A) signal: SV40 polyadenylation signal
   3247..3675    -  rep_origin     f1 ori (sequence partly withheld): f1 bacteriophage origin of replication; arrow indicates direction of (+) strand synthesis
   3702..3806    +  promoter       AmpR promoter: bla
   3808..4165    +  promoter       SV40 promoter: SV40 enhancer and early promoter
   4200..4994    +  CDS            NeoR/KanR: aminoglycoside phosphotransferase from Tn5; aph(3')-II (or nptII); confers resistance to neomycin, kanamycin, and G418 (Geneticin®)
   5015..5167    +  CDS            ble (fragment): BLE_KLEPN - Experimental evidence at protein level: Swiss-Prot protein existence level 1. Binding protein with a strong affinity to the bleomycin family of antibiotics. Binds to CL990; an antimitotic-antibiotic compound. From Klebsiella pneumoniae.
   5226..5273    +  polyA_signal   HSV TK poly(A) signal: herpes simplex virus thymidine kinase polyadenylation signal (Cole and Stacy, 1985)
   5364..5380    -  polyA_signal   bGH poly(A) signal (fragment): bovine growth hormone polyadenylation signal
   5602..6190    +  rep_origin     ori: high-copy-number ColE1/pMB1/pBR322/pUC origin of replication
>Addgene plasmid #163617 | pEGFP-N1-mSNX27 | addgene full sequence | sequence record 321946 | Addgene NGS Result
TAGTAATCAATTACGGGGTCATTAGTTCATAGCCCATATATGGAGTTCCGCGTTACATAACTTACGGTAA
ATGGCCCGCCTGGCTGACCGCCCAACGACCCCCGCCCATTGACGTCAATAATGACGTATGTTCCCATAGT
AACGCCAATAGGGACTTTCCATTGACGTCAATGGGTGGAGTATTTACGGTAAACTGCCCACTTGGCAGTA
CATCAAGTGTATCATATGCCAAGTACGCCCCCTATTGACGTCAATGACGGTAAATGGCCCGCCTGGCATT
ATGCCCAGTACATGACCTTATGGGACTTTCCTACTTGGCAGTACATCTACGTATTAGTCATCGCTATTAC
CATGGTGATGCGGTTTTGGCAGTACATCAATGGGCGTGGATAGCGGTTTGACTCACGGGGATTTCCAAGT
CTCCACCCCATTGACGTCAATGGGAGTTTGTTTTGGCACCAAAATCAACGGGACTTTCCAAAATGTCGTA
ACAACTCCGCCCCATTGACGCAAATGGGCGGTAGGCGTGTACGGTGGGAGGTCTATATAAGCAGAGCTGG
TTTAGTGAACCGTCAGATCCGCTAGCGCTACCGGACTCAGATCTCGAGCTCAAGCTTATGGCGGACGAGG
ACGGGGAAGGTATTCACCCCTCAGCCCCGCACCGGAATGGAGGCGGCGGCGGGGGGTCTGGGCTCCACTG
CGCCGGGAACGGTGGCGGGGGAGGCGGCGGCCCGCGGGTCGTGCGCATTGTCAAGTCCGAATCCGGCTAC
GGCTTCAACGTGCGGGGCCAAGTGAGCGAGGGCGGGCAACTGCGGAGCATCAACGGGGAGCTGTACGCGC
CGCTGCAGCATGTGAGCGCCGTGCTGCCCGGGGGGGCGGCCGACCGGGCCGGGGTGCGCAAAGGGGACCG
CATCCTGGAGGTGAACGGCGTGAATGTTGAGGGGGCGACACACAAGCAGGTGGTGGACCTGATCCGAGCA
GGCGAGAAGGAATTGATCTTGACAGTGTTGTCTGTACCTCCTCATGAGGCTGATAACCTAGATCCCAGTG
ACGACTCCTTGGGACAATCATTTTATGATTACACAGAAAAGCAAGCAGTGCCCATATCGGTCCCCACATA
CAAACATGTGGAGCAGAATGGTGAGAAGTTTGTGGTATACAATGTTTACATGGCTGGGAGGCAGCTGTGT
TCTAAGCGGTACCGGGAGTTTGCCATACTGCACCAAAACCTGAAGAGAGAATTTGCCAACTTTACATTTC
CTCGACTTCCAGGAAAGTGGCCATTCTCATTATCAGAACAACAATTGGATGCCCGGCGTCGTGGGTTGGA
AGAATATCTAGAAAAGGTGTGTTCAATCCGAGTCATTGGTGAGAGTGACATCATGCAGGAATTCCTGTCT
GAGTCTGATGAGAATTACAATGGTGTGTCTGATGTAGAACTGAGAGTAGCACTACCGGATGGAACAACGG
TTACTGTCAGAGTTAAGAAGAACAGTACTACAGACCAAGTGTACCAGGCTATTGCAGCAAAGGTTGGCAT
GGACAGTACAACAGTGAATTACTTTGCCTTATTTGAAGTGATCAATCATTCCTTTGTACGTAAGCTGGCA
CCTAATGAATTTCCTCATAAACTCTACGTCCAGAACTATACATCAGCTGTGCCAGGCACTTGCCTGACCA
TTCGCAAGTGGCTCTTTACAACAGAAGAAGAAGTCCTCTTAAATGACAATGACCTTGCTGTTACGTACTT
CTTTCATCAGGCTGTTGATGATGTAAAGAAAGGTTACATTAAAGCAGAAGAGAAATCTTACCAGTTACAG
AAGCTCCATGAACAAAGGAAGATGGTCATGTACCTCAACATGCTAAGGACCTGCGAGGGCTACAATGAAA
TCATCTTCCCTCACTGTGCCTGTGACTCGAGGAGGAAGGGACATGTTATCACAGCCATCAGCATCACGCA
CTTTAAACTTCATGCATGCACTGAAGAAGGGCAGCTGGAGAACCAGGTAATAGCGTTTGAATGGGATGAG
ATGCAGCGATGGGACACAGATGAAGAAGGAATGGCCTTCTGTTTTGAATATGCGCGAGGAGAGAAGAAGC
CTCGATGGGTTAAAATCTTCACACCATATTTCAATTACATGCATGAATGCTTTGAGAGGGTGTTCTGCGA
GCTCAAGTGGAGAAAAGAGAATATTTTCCAGATGGCGAGGTCACAGCAGAGGGATGTGGCCACCCCACCG
GTCGCCACCATGGTGAGCAAGGGCGAGGAGCTGTTCACCGGGGTGGTGCCCATCCTGGTCGAGCTGGACG
GCGACGTAAACGGCCACAAGTTCAGCGTGTCCGGCGAGGGCGAGGGCGATGCCACCTACGGCAAGCTGAC
CCTGAAGTTCATCTGCACCACCGGCAAGCTGCCCGTGCCCTGGCCCACCCTCGTGACCACCCTGACCTAC
GGCGTGCAGTGCTTCAGCCGCTACCCCGACCACATGAAGCAGCACGACTTCTTCAAGTCCGCCATGCCCG
AAGGCTACGTCCAGGAGCGCACCATCTTCTTCAAGGACGACGGCAACTACAAGACCCGCGCCGAGGTGAA
GTTCGAGGGCGACACCCTGGTGAACCGCATCGAGCTGAAGGGCATCGACTTCAAGGAGGACGGCAACATC
CTGGGGCACAAGCTGGAGTACAACTACAACAGCCACAACGTCTATATCATGGCCGACAAGCAGAAGAACG
GCATCAAGGTGAACTTCAAGATCCGCCACAACATCGAGGACGGCAGCGTGCAGCTCGCCGACCACTACCA
GCAGAACACCCCCATCGGCGACGGCCCCGTGCTGCTGCCCGACAACCACTACCTGAGCACCCAGTCCGCC
CTGAGCAAAGACCCCAACGAGAAGCGCGATCACATGGTCCTGCTGGAGTTCGTGACCGCCGCCGGGATCA
CTCTCGGCATGGACGAGCTGTACAAGTAAAGCGGCCGCGACTCTAGATCATAATCAGCCATACCACATTT
GTAGAGGTTTTACTTGCTTTAAAAAACCTCCCACACCTCCCCCTGAACCTGAAACATAAAATGAATGCAA
TTGTTGTTGTTAACTTGTTTATTGCAGCTTATAATGGTTACAAATAAAGCAATAGCATCACAAATTTCAC
AAATAAAGCATTTTTTTCACTGCATTCTAGTTGTGGTTTGTCCAAACTCATCAATGTATCTTAAGGCGTA
AATTGTAAGCGTTAATATTTTGTTAAAATTCGCGTTAAATTTTTGTTAAATCAGCTCATTTTTTAACCAA
TAGGCCGAAATCGGCAAAATCCCTTATAAATCAAAAGAATAGACCGAGATAGGGT
[37 nt withheld, positions 3346-3382]
AAAGAACGTGGACTCCAACGTCAAAGG
[49 nt withheld, positions 3410-3458]
T
[91 nt withheld, positions 3460-3550]
G
[124 nt withheld, positions 3552-3675]
CAGGTGGCACTTTTCGGGGAAATGTGCGCGGAACCCCTATTTGTTTATTTTTCTAAATACATTCAAATAT
GTATCCGCTCATGAGACAATAACCCTGATAAATGCTTCAATAATATTGAAAAAGGAAGAGTCCTGAGGCG
GAAAGAACCAGCTGTGGAATGTGTGTCAGTTAGGGTGTGGAAAGTCCCCAGGCTCCCCAGCAGGCAGAAG
TATGCAAAGCATGCATCTCAATTAGTCAGCAACCAGGTGTGGAAAGTCCCCAGGCTCCCCAGCAGGCAGA
AGTATGCAAAGCATGCATCTCAATTAGTCAGCAACCATAGTCCCGCCCCTAACTCCGCCCATCCCGCCCC
TAACTCCGCCCAGTTCCGCCCATTCTCCGCCCCATGGCTGACTAATTTTTTTTATTTATGCAGAGGCCGA
GGCCGCCTCGGCCTCTGAGCTATTCCAGAAGTAGTGAGGAGGCTTTTTTGGAGGCCTAGGCTTTTGCAAA
GATCGATCAAGAGACAGGATGAGGATCGTTTCGCATGATTGAACAAGATGGATTGCACGCAGGTTCTCCG
GCCGCTTGGGTGGAGAGGCTATTCGGCTATGACTGGGCACAACAGACAATCGGCTGCTCTGATGCCGCCG
TGTTCCGGCTGTCAGCGCAGGGGCGCCCGGTTCTTTTTGTCAAGACCGACCTGTCCGGTGCCCTGAATGA
ACTGCAAGACGAGGCAGCGCGGCTATCGTGGCTGGCCACGACGGGCGTTCCTTGCGCAGCTGTGCTCGAC
GTTGTCACTGAAGCGGGAAGGGACTGGCTGCTATTGGGCGAAGTGCCGGGGCAGGATCTCCTGTCATCTC
ACCTTGCTCCTGCCGAGAAAGTATCCATCATGGCTGATGCAATGCGGCGGCTGCATACGCTTGATCCGGC
TACCTGCCCATTCGACCACCAAGCGAAACATCGCATCGAGCGAGCACGTACTCGGATGGAAGCCGGTCTT
GTCGATCAGGATGATCTGGACGAAGAGCATCAGGGGCTCGCGCCAGCCGAACTGTTCGCCAGGCTCAAGG
CGAGCATGCCCGACGGCGAGGATCTCGTCGTGACCCATGGCGATGCCTGCTTGCCGAATATCATGGTGGA
AAATGGCCGCTTTTCTGGATTCATCGACTGTGGCCGGCTGGGTGTGGCGGACCGCTATCAGGACATAGCG
TTGGCTACCCGTGATATTGCTGAAGAGCTTGGCGGCGAATGGGCTGACCGCTTCCTCGTGCTTTACGGTA
TCGCCGCTCCCGATTCGCAGCGCATCGCCTTCTATCGCCTTCTTGACGAGTTCTTCTGAGCGGGACTCTG
GGGTTCGAAATGACCGACCAAGCGACGCCCAACCTGCCATCACGAGATTTCGATTCCACCGCCGCCTTCT
ATGAAAGGTTGGGCTTCGGAATCGTTTTCCGGGACGCCGGCTGGATGATCCTCCAGCGCGGGGATCTCAT
GCTGGAGTTCTTCGCCCACCCTAGGGGGAGGCTAACTGAAACACGGAAGGAGACAATACCGGAAGGAACC
CGCGCTATGACGGCAATAAAAAGACAGAATAAAACGCACGGTGTTGGGTCGTTTGTTCATAAACGCGGGG
TTCGGTCCCAGGGCTGGCACTCTGTCGATACCCCACCGAGACCCCATTGGGGCCAATACGCCCGCGTTTC
TTCCTTTTCCCCACCCCACCCCCCAAGTTCGGGTGAAGGCCCAGGGCTCGCAGCCAACGTCGGGGCGGCA
GGCCCTGCCATAGCCTCAGGTTACTCATATATACTTTAGATTGATTTAAAACTTCATTTTTAATTTAAAA
GGATCTAGGTGAAGATCCTTTTTGATAATCTCATGACCAAAATCCCTTAACGTGAGTTTTCGTTCCACTG
AGCGTCAGACCCCGTAGAAAAGATCAAAGGATCTTCTTGAGATCCTTTTTTTCTGCGCGTAATCTGCTGC
TTGCAAACAAAAAAACCACCGCTACCAGCGGTGGTTTGTTTGCCGGATCAAGAGCTACCAACTCTTTTTC
CGAAGGTAACTGGCTTCAGCAGAGCGCAGATACCAAATACTGTTCTTCTAGTGTAGCCGTAGTTAGGCCA
CCACTTCAAGAACTCTGTAGCACCGCCTACATACCTCGCTCTGCTAATCCTGTTACCAGTGGCTGCTGCC
AGTGGCGATAAGTCGTGTCTTACCGGGTTGGACTCAAGACGATAGTTACCGGATAAGGCGCAGCGGTCGG
GCTGAACGGGGGGTTCGTGCACACAGCCCAGCTTGGAGCGAACGACCTACACCGAACTGAGATACCTACA
GCGTGAGCTATGAGAAAGCGCCACGCTTCCCGAAGGGAGAAAGGCGGACAGGTATCCGGTAAGCGGCAGG
GTCGGAACAGGAGAGCGCACGAGGGAGCTTCCAGGGGGAAACGCCTGGTATCTTTATAGTCCTGTCGGGT
TTCGCCACCTCTGACTTGAGCGTCGATTTTTGTGATGCTCGTCAGGGGGGCGGAGCCTATGGAAAAACGC
CAGCAACGCGGCCTTTTTACGGTTCCTGGCCTTTTGCTGGCCTTTTGCTCACATGTTCTTTCCTGCGTTA
TCCCCTGATTCTGTGGATAACCGTATTACCGCCATGCATTAGTTATTAA
